Addgene plasmid #191364: pHAGE-IRES-puro-NLS-dPba5Cas13b-EGFP-NLS
Purpose: Overexpression of NLS-dPba5Cas13b-EGFP-NLS in human cells
Depositing lab: Ling-Ling Chen. Depositing organization: CAS Center for Excellence in Molecular Cell Science. Publication: Multi-color RNA imaging with CRISPR-Cas13b systems in living cells. Yang LZ, Gao BQ, Huang Y, Wang Y, Yang L, Chen LL. Cell Insight. 2022 Jun 15;1(4):100044. doi: 10.1016/j.cellin.2022.100044. eCollection 2022 Aug. PubMed 37192858.
Backbone
  Vector backbone: pHAGE
  Vector type: Mammalian Expression
Growth in bacteria
  Bacterial resistance: Ampicillin, 100 μg/mL
  Growth temperature: 37°C
  Growth strain: NEB Stable
  Copy number: High Copy
Gene/Insert
  Gene/Insert name: NLS-dPba5Cas13b-EGFP-NLS
  Species: Synthetic
  Tag / fusion protein: EGFP (C terminal on insert)
  Cloning method: Unknown
Terms and licenses: Academic/Nonprofit Terms; Industry Terms: Not Available to Industry
How to cite: pHAGE-IRES-puro-NLS-dPba5Cas13b-EGFP-NLS was a gift from Ling-Ling Chen (Addgene plasmid # 191364 ; http://n2t.net/addgene:191364 ; RRID:Addgene_191364)
