[The description below was written by a language model from this plasmid's Addgene catalogue record and pLannotate feature annotations shown in this document.]
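Description:
pHAGE-IRES-puro-NLS-dPba5Cas13b-EGFP-NLS is a 12,762 nt HIV-1-based lentiviral transfer plasmid on the pHAGE backbone, catalogued as a mammalian expression vector for overexpressing a fluorescent, nuclear-targeted dCas13b fusion in human cells. In bacteria it is maintained through a high-copy ColE1/pUC-type origin and selected with ampicillin via the β-lactamase gene. The viral framework comprises a truncated 5' LTR, the Ψ packaging signal with a short gag fragment, the Rev response element for Rev-dependent nuclear export of the genomic RNA, the cPPT/CTS element, and a ΔU3 self-inactivating 3' LTR. This allows the cassette to be packaged into lentiviral particles when helper functions are supplied in trans, and it can then integrate without retaining LTR promoter activity.

The payload is driven by the strong constitutive human EF-1α promoter. The roughly 3.6 kb interval between the promoter and EGFP is not annotated in the feature table. By the catalogue description, it should hold the N-terminal nuclear localisation signal and the synthetic dPba5Cas13b coding sequence; the "d" prefix conventionally denotes a catalytically inactive Cas13b that still binds RNA under guide RNA direction. EGFP is fused at the C-terminal side, and a 3xFLAG epitope is annotated shortly downstream, although the catalogue entry does not list it as a tag. The NLS elements themselves are also not annotated. An EMCV IRES then permits translation of puromycin N-acetyltransferase from the same transcript, linking puromycin selection to fusion expression, and a WPRE enhances transcript expression. No guide RNA cassette is annotated, so the guide is presumably supplied separately. The associated publication concerns multi-colour RNA imaging in living cells with Cas13b systems, consistent with use of this fusion as a programmable fluorescent RNA label.
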