Features (pLannotate 1.2.2; 25 found; start..end, strand, type, name):
    377..634     +  LTR            5' LTR (truncated): truncated 5' long terminal repeat (LTR) from HIV-1
    681..806     +  misc_feature   HIV-1 Ψ: packaging signal of human immunodeficiency virus type 1
    790..1128    +  CDS            HIV-1 gag (fragment): gag protein from human immunodeficiency virus 1; gag
   1303..1536    +  misc_feature   RRE: The Rev response element (RRE) of HIV-1 allows for Rev-dependent mRNA export from the nucleus to the cytoplasm.
   1913..2013    +  CDS            Rev (fragment): human immunodeficiency virus 1 (HIV-1) Rev protein; rev; enhances nuclear export of unspliced and incompletely spliced viral mRNAs
   2058..2175    +  misc_feature   cPPT/CTS: central polypurine tract and central termination sequence of HIV-1
   2223..3401    +  promoter       EF-1α promoter: strong constitutive promoter for human elongation factor EF-1α
   7065..7781    +  CDS            EGFP: EGFP is a basic (constitutively fluorescent) green fluorescent protein published in 1996, derived from Aequorea victoria. It is reported to be a rapidly-maturing weak dimer with moderate acid sensitivity.
   7875..7940    +  CDS            3xFLAG: three tandem FLAG® epitope tags, followed by an enterokinase cleavage site
   8052..8514    +  misc_feature   IRES: internal ribosome entry site (IRES) of the encephalomyocarditis virus (EMCV)
   8534..9133    +  CDS            PuroR: puromycin N-acetyltransferase; pac from Streptomyces alboniger; confers resistance to puromycin
   9152..9740    +  misc_feature   WPRE: woodchuck hepatitis virus posttranscriptional regulatory element
   9748..9813    +  CDS            nef (fragment): NEF_HV1Z2 - Experimental evidence at protein level: Swiss-Prot protein existence level 1. Extracellular Nef protein targets CD4(+) T-lymphocytes for apoptosis by interacting with CXCR4 surface receptors. From Human immunodeficiency virus type 1 group M subtype D (isolate Z2/CDC-Z34) (HIV-1).
   9815..10048   +  LTR            3' LTR (ΔU3): self-inactivating 3' long terminal repeat (LTR) from HIV-1
  10253..10357   +  promoter       AmpR promoter: bla
  10358..11218   +  CDS            AmpR: β-lactamase; bla; confers resistance to ampicillin, carbenicillin, and related antibiotics
  11389..11977   +  rep_origin     ori: high-copy-number ColE1/pMB1/pBR322/pUC origin of replication
  12160..12214   +  CDS            lacI (fragment): lac repressor; lacI; The lac repressor binds to the lac operator to inhibit transcription in E. coli. This inhibition can be relieved by adding lactose or isopropyl-β-D-thiogalactopyranoside (IPTG).
  12220..12313   +  rep_origin     SV40 ori (fragment): SV40 origin of replication
  12338..12375   +  CDS            lacI (fragment): lac repressor; lacI; The lac repressor binds to the lac operator to inhibit transcription in E. coli. This inhibition can be relieved by adding lactose or isopropyl-β-D-thiogalactopyranoside (IPTG).
  12388..12409   +  protein_bind   CAP binding site: CAP binding activates transcription in the presence of cAMP. E. coli catabolite activator protein
  12424..12454   +  promoter       lac promoter: promoter for the E. coli lac operon
  12458..12480   +  protein_bind   lac operator (fragment): The lac repressor binds to the lac operator to inhibit transcription in E. coli. This inhibition can be relieved by adding lactose or isopropyl-β-D-thiogalactopyranoside (IPTG). lac repressor encoded by lacI
  12512..12595   +  polyA_signal   SV40 poly(A) signal (fragment): SV40 polyadenylation signal
  12762..329     +  CDS            nef (fragment) (across the origin): NEF_HV1BR - Experimental evidence at protein level: Swiss-Prot protein existence level 1. Extracellular Nef protein targets CD4(+) T-lymphocytes for apoptosis by interacting with CXCR4 surface receptors (PubMed:14990729). From Human immunodeficiency virus type 1 group M subtype B (isolate BRU/LAI) (HIV-1).
>Addgene plasmid #191364 | pHAGE-IRES-puro-NLS-dPba5Cas13b-EGFP-NLS | addgene full sequence | sequence record 375405 | Addgene NGS Result
TGGAAGGGCTAATTCACTCCCAAAGAAGACAAGATATCCTTGATCTGTGGATCTACCACACACAAGGCTA
CTTCCCTGATTAGCAGAACTACACACCAGGGCCAGGGGTCAGATATCCACTGACCTTTGGATGGTGCTAC
AAGCTAGTACCAGTTGAGCCAGATAAGGTAGAAGAGGCCAATAAAGGAGAGAACACCAGCTTGTTACACC
CTGTGAGCCTGCATGGGATGGATGACCCGGAGAGAGAAGTGTTAGAGTGGAGGTTTGACAGCCGCCTAGC
ATTTCATCACGTGGCCCGAGAGCTGCATCCGGAGTACTTCAAGAACTGCTGATATCGAGCTTGCTACAAG
GGACTTTCCGCTGGGGACTTTCCAGGGAGGCGTGGCCTGGGCGGGACTGGGGAGTGGCGAGCCCTCAGAT
CCTGCATATAAGCAGCTGCTTTTTGCCTGTACTGGGTCTCTCTGGTTAGACCAGATCTGAGCCTGGGAGC
TCTCTGGCTAACTAGGGAACCCACTGCTTAAGCCTCAATAAAGCTTGCCTTGAGTGCTTCAAGTAGTGTG
TGCCCGTCTGTTGTGTGACTCTGGTAACTAGAGATCCCTCAGACCCTTTTAGTCAGTGTGGAAAATCTCT
AGCAGTGGCGCCCGAACAGGGACTTGAAAGCGAAAGGGAAACCAGAGGAGCTCTCTCGACGCAGGACTCG
GCTTGCTGAAGCGCGCACGGCAAGAGGCGAGGGGCGGCGACTGGTGAGTACGCCAAAAATTTTGACTAGC
GGAGGCTAGAAGGAGAGAGATGGGTGCGAGAGCGTCAGTATTAAGCGGGGGAGAATTAGATCGCGATGGG
AAAAAATTCGGTTAAGGCCAGGGGGAAAGAAAAAATATAAATTAAAACATATAGTATGGGCAAGCAGGGA
GCTAGAACGATTCGCAGTTAATCCTGGCCTGTTAGAAACATCAGAAGGCTGTAGACAAATACTGGGACAG
CTACAACCATCCCTTCAGACAGGATCAGAAGAACTTAGATCATTATATAATACAGTAGCAACCCTCTATT
GTGTGCATCAAAGGATAGAGATAAAAGACACCAAGGAAGCTTTAGACAAGATAGAGGAAGAGCAAAACAA
AAGTAAGACCACCGCACAGCAAGCGGCCGGCCGCTGATCTTCAGACCTGGAGGAGGAGATATGAGGGACA
ATTGGAGAAGTGAATTATATAAATATAAAGTAGTAAAAATTGAACCATTAGGAGTAGCACCCACCAAGGC
AAAGAGAAGAGTGGTGCAGAGAGAAAAAAGAGCAGTGGGAATAGGAGCTTTGTTCCTTGGGTTCTTGGGA
GCAGCAGGAAGCACTATGGGCGCAGCGTCAATGACGCTGACGGTACAGGCCAGACAATTATTGTCTGGTA
TAGTGCAGCAGCAGAACAATTTGCTGAGGGCTATTGAGGCGCAACAGCATCTGTTGCAACTCACAGTCTG
GGGCATCAAGCAGCTCCAGGCAAGAATCCTGGCTGTGGAAAGATACCTAAAGGATCAACAGCTCCTGGGG
ATTTGGGGTTGCTCTGGAAAACTCATTTGCACCACTGCTGTGCCTTGGAATGCTAGTTGGAGTAATAAAT
CTCTGGAACAGATTTGGAATCACACGACCTGGATGGAGTGGGACAGAGAAATTAACAATTACACAAGCTT
AATACACTCCTTAATTGAAGAATCGCAAAACCAGCAAGAAAAGAATGAACAAGAATTATTGGAATTAGAT
AAATGGGCAAGTTTGTGGAATTGGTTTAACATAACAAATTGGCTGTGGTATATAAAATTATTCATAATGA
TAGTAGGAGGCTTGGTAGGTTTAAGAATAGTTTTTGCTGTACTTTCTATAGTGAATAGAGTTAGGCAGGG
ATATTCACCATTATCGTTTCAGACCCACCTCCCAACCCCGAGGGGACCCGACAGGCCCGAAGGAATAGAA
GAAGAAGGTGGAGAGAGAGACAGAGACAGATCCATTCGATTAGTGAACGGATCTCGACGGTATCGCCGAA
TTCACAAATGGCAGTATTCATCCACAATTTTAAAAGAAAAGGGGGGATTGGGGGGTACAGTGCAGGGGAA
AGAATAGTAGACATAATAGCAACAGACATACAAACTAAAGAATTACAAAAACAAATTACAAAAATTCAAA
ATTTTCGGGTTTATTACAGGGACAGCAGAGATCCAGTTTGGACTAGTCGTGAGGCTCCGGTGCCCGTCAG
TGGGCAGAGCGCACATCGCCCACAGTCCCCGAGAAGTTGGGGGGAGGGGTCGGCAATTGAACCGGTGCCT
AGAGAAGGTGGCGCGGGGTAAACTGGGAAAGTGATGTCGTGTACTGGCTCCGCCTTTTTCCCGAGGGTGG
GGGAGAACCGTATATAAGTGCAGTAGTCGCCGTGAACGTTCTTTTTCGCAACGGGTTTGCCGCCAGAACA
CAGGTAAGTGCCGTGTGTGGTTCCCGCGGGCCTGGCCTCTTTACGGGTTATGGCCCTTGCGTGCCTTGAA
TTACTTCCACCTGGCTGCAGTACGTGATTCTTGATCCCGAGCTTCGGGTTGGAAGTGGGTGGGAGAGTTC
GAGGCCTTGCGCTTAAGGAGCCCCTTCGCCTCGTGCTTGAGTTGAGGCCTGGCCTGGGCGCTGGGGCCGC
CGCGTGCGAATCTGGTGGCACCTTCGCGCCTGTCTCGCTGCTTTCGATAAGTCTCTAGCCATTTAAAATT
TTTGATGACCTGCTGCGACGCTTTTTTTCTGGCAAGATAGTCTTGTAAATGCGGGCCAAGATCTGCACAC
TGGTATTTCGGTTTTTGGGGCCGCGGGCGGCGACGGGGCCCGTGCGTCCCAGCGCACATGTTCGGCGAGG
CGGGGCCTGCGAGCGCGGCCACCGAGAATCGGACGGGGGTAGTCTCAAGCTGGCCGGCCTGCTCTGGTGC
CTGGCCTCGCGCCGCCGTGTATCGCCCCGCCCTGGGCGGCAAGGCTGGCCCGGTCGGCACCAGTTGCGTG
AGCGGAAAGATGGCCGCTTCCCGGCCCTGCTGCAGGGAGCTCAAAATGGAGGACGCGGCGCTCGGGAGAG
CGGGCGGGTGAGTCACCCACACAAAGGAAAAGGGCCTTTCCGTCCTCAGCCGTCGCTTCATGTGACTCCA
CGGAGTACCGGGCGCCGTCCAGGCACCTCGATTAGTTCTCGAGCTTTTGGAGTACGTCGTCTTTAGGTTG
GGGGGAGGGGTTTTATGCGATGGAGTTTCCCCACACTGAGTGGGTGGAGACTGAAGTTAGGCCAGCTTGG
CACTTGATGTAATTCTCCTTGGAATTTGCCCTTTTTGAGTTTGGATCTTGGTTCATTCTCAAGCCTCAGA
CAGTGGTTCAAAGTTTTTTTCTTCCATTTCAGGTGTCGTGAAGCGGCCGCATGAAGCGACCTGCCGCCAC
AAAGAAGGCTGGACAGGCTAAGAAGAAGAAAGCTAGCATGATGGTGGAGTTCGATAAGAATAGAAAGTAC
ATCTACGCCGCCTACTGTAACATGGCCCAGCACAACTTCATCAGCACCCTGAAGCACATCGCCAAGTGTC
TGTCTCTGGATCTGGAGCTGACCGATAAAAGCAAGAAAATCATCGACGAGCTGAAGGATAAGGTGAACAG
CCTGACACAGGATAAGAAGCTGAAGTTCTACGAACTGCTGAACAAGCACTTCCCTTTCCTGGCCCCCATG
ATTGACAGCGATAAGAGCGCCAAGGATTACAACGAGATCAAGGCCATCAATGACATCCTCCCACAGATCG
GCACCGTGGTGGATTTCTACGCCGACTACACCACCGCCTACGACCCCGACGAGGAGAAGTCCGTGGACTA
CCTGCATCCCAGCGAGCAGACCCTGGTGCCCAGACTGAAGGAGCTGCTGAAGGCTGAGATCCGCACCGTG
CAGCAGAGGTTTAACTATGTGGAGGATGAGGTGCTGTTCATTAAGAACAAGGAGATGGACAAGGAGAGAT
ATAGGTACTGCCTGTTTAAGAAGCTGTGCCGGACCGATAAGAAGGTGTTCTCAAGGAGGGGCCTGGTGTT
TTTCATCAGCCTGTTCCTGGAGAAGAAATACATTAACGAGATGCTCAATAAGACCAAGGACTTTTACGCC
AAGGACGACCTGTTCAACGATAAGCGCAAACACATTATCTTTGAATCTCTGGCCGTGTACAGAATTAGGC
TGCCCAGGAATCGGTACGAGAGCCAGCAGGATGACGTGGGCCTGGCCCTGGACATGGTGAACGAGCTGCA
GCGGTGCCCTAAGGAACTGTTCGACCTGCTGTCCACCGAGGACCAGATCAAATTCAGACCAGACGCTTCT
GATGAGGACTCCTCCAAGACAGCCATCATGATTCGCCATGCCGACCGGTTCCCTAAGCTCGCCATGAACT
ATATTGATCAGTGCAATGTGTTTAACTCCATCAGGTTCCAGGTGAACCTGGGCAAGTACCGCTACGCCTT
CTACAACAAGAAGTGTATTGACGGCCTGAGCCATGTGAGGTCCCTGCAGAAGGAGCTGCACGGGTTCGGG
AAGCTGAATGAGATTGAGAAGGCTAGGCTGGACACATGGGGAAACCTGATCCGGGACTTCGAGGATATCA
AGACCAACACCATTGACACAATGCCCTACATTAATGACCAGAGAGCCAGCTACATCATTAACAACAACCG
GATCGGCCTGTACTGGGAGGATAAGGATGACGTGAATGAGCCTAAGCTCGTGCTGCCAAAGCTGCCTAAT
GAGCCTACCGCCAAGAACCTGCGGCAGCAGAAGGCCAACGGCGAGCGGATCGTGCTCCTGCAGTCTCCCA
AGTGCTTCATGTCCACCCACGAGCTGCCTGCTCTGATCTTCTACCACATCATCCGGAAGAAGCACCAGAA
AACCGATAGCCCTGACGTGGAGTCCATCATTATCAAATGGGTGGAGGGGTTCCGGAACTTTATCCAGGAG
GTCATGGATGGCAAGATTACCTCCCAGAACGCTCAGGAGCGGGCCAATCAGCTGGGCATTAACTACGCCC
AGCATCTGCCTAAGAAGATCCAGGAGTACCTTGATGCCAACCAGGATAACAATAACGCCATCACCGCCAA
TCTGCAGAAGAAGTTGAAGAACAGACTGACCACCCACATTGATGAGACCAAGAAGCTGATCGAAAAGTAC
AACAACGTGAAGCACGTGGACTCAAAGAAAAATAAGCGCGGCACCAAGCGGTTCGTGGAGATCAAACAGG
GGCGCCTGGGCGCCTGGCTGGCCCAGGACATTATTGCCCTGCAGCCTGCCCCTGCCGACGGCAACAATAA
GCTGACCGGCCTGAACTTTCAGCTGCTGCAGAGCGCCCTGAGCATCTATGATAACTTTGACAACCTGAAG
CGGCTGCTGATCGCCGCCCACCTGATCCAGTCCAAGGGCAATCACCCCTTTCTCAGCGAGATTGTGTCTA
AGAGCCCTCAGACCATCGGGGACTTCTACCAGGCCTACCTGAAGGCTAAACTGAATTGGCTGAACTCCCT
GCTGAGCGAGGAGGATCTGATTAAGTACCCTTTTCTGACAAGGGGCGTTAACAAGTGGAAGTTCAGGGAC
GAGGAGTATTACAAGAGCATCATGCAGCAGTACCTGGAGCTCCCCGCCGAGCTGCCCAGAGGCCTGTTTG
AAACAGCCATCAAGGACATCCTGATCGACTGCTTCGGCCGCGGGTTTGTGAGGGGCAACAATCGCGAGGA
GGCCAACGTGGCCTTCCTGATCGCCAAGTATTTCAAGAAGGTTTTTAACGATGACTACCAGGAGTTTTAT
ACTCAGCCCGATGGCAATTACAAGAGGCACTACTACTTCTTCAAACTGCTGCTGCAGTCCGATAAGGACT
ACGGCAAGACCGTGAAGGAAATCGAGGACATCCTGCGCACCGACATGAGCCTGACCCTGCTGAGTAAAAC
CACCATCGAGAATGACGACGACAGTGACAACTCTGATAACAGCGACCTGAAGGAGTACTTTGAGGAGATC
AATAAGAAGCTGGCCAAAAGCCTCGCCAAGGACCCCACTCTGGACAAGAGGCACAGGATCGAGGACATTA
TCAGCAAGAGCGAGACCCTCTCTAAGCTGCCAAACTCCCAGCAGAAGAAACTCCTGAGGATTAGCAGCAA
GCGACACGGCGTGCCCATCAATGACGGCCTGGTGAAGAAACACATCAAGAAGATCACCTCCAACTCCGAG
AAGGAGGAGGAGCTGAAGAAGCTGAGCCACGCCCTGCACAAGCTGAAGTCTACAGAGAGGCTGATCAGGA
GATATAGAGTGCAGGACATCATCATTTTCATGATGGCTAGGGAGATCCTGTTCGAGAACGATAAGAACCT
GTTTGAGAATAGATTTGAAGAGTTCAAGCTGAAGAACATCAGGCCTATTAGGAGGCAGGAGGGCGTGGGA
GCTCTGGAGATTAAGGTCCCCTTCGCCATCACCCTGCACATCAAGGGCAGCAACGAGAGCGTAGTGATCC
GGCAGAAAAGCATCAAGCTGAAAAACTACGGCGACTTCCACAAGTTTCTGTACGATAACCGGATCGAGAC
CCTGATCCCTTACCTGCGGGACGACGCCAATGCCGTGAAGGTGACCATTGATAGGGATGAACTGGAACAC
GAGTTTGAGACCTATGATAAGGTGAGGCTGGACGTGTTTGAATCTGTGCACAAGATCGAGAGGCTGATTC
TGGAGCGGTACCCCGAGCTGCACGACAAAAGGAGCTCCCTGTACTATTTTGAGAAGAAGGGCGTGGAGAA
GCCAATCCCCAAGAAGAATAATTTCAGGCAGCTGATCGAGTGCGAGCCCCAGTTCGCCGTGCTGGACAAG
GATGACTGCCTGAACATCGCCAACAGCTTCAGCGCCAACTCCTACAATTCTAAGGACCATGAGAAGGTGA
ACATCCCAAGCGGCAAAATCGGCGAGATCGCCGAGCTGATCTCCGAGCGGATGAAAACCTGCCTGAACAA
CTTCGAAAAGAAAACCCGCCAGGAGAATGACTCCGAGAGTCTAGAGGCGCTACCGGTCGCCACCATGGTG
AGCAAGGGCGAGGAGCTGTTCACCGGGGTGGTGCCCATCCTGGTCGAGCTGGACGGCGACGTAAACGGCC
ACAAGTTCAGCGTGTCCGGCGAGGGCGAGGGCGATGCCACCTACGGCAAGCTGACCCTGAAGTTCATCTG
CACCACCGGCAAGCTGCCCGTGCCCTGGCCCACCCTCGTGACCACCCTGACCTACGGCGTGCAGTGCTTC
AGCCGCTACCCCGACCACATGAAGCAGCACGACTTCTTCAAGTCCGCCATGCCCGAAGGCTACGTCCAGG
AGCGCACCATCTTCTTCAAGGACGACGGCAACTACAAGACCCGCGCCGAGGTGAAGTTCGAGGGCGACAC
CCTGGTGAACCGCATCGAGCTGAAGGGCATCGACTTCAAGGAGGACGGCAACATCCTGGGGCACAAGCTG
GAGTACAACTACAACAGCCACAACGTCTATATCATGGCCGACAAGCAGAAGAACGGCATCAAGGTGAACT
TCAAGATCCGCCACAACATCGAGGACGGCAGCGTGCAGCTCGCCGACCACTACCAGCAGAACACCCCCAT
CGGCGACGGCCCCGTGCTGCTGCCCGACAACCACTACCTGAGCACCCAGTCCGCCCTGAGCAAAGACCCC
AACGAGAAGCGCGATCACATGGTCCTGCTGGAGTTCGTGACCGCCGCCGGGATCACTCTCGGCATGGACG
AGCTGTACAAGTCGAATTCTAAGCCAGGATTCCATATGAAGCGACCTGCCGCCACAAAGAAGGCTGGACA
GGCTAAGAAGAAGAAACAACGCGTGCAGCTAAGCGACTACAAAGACCATGACGGTGATTATAAAGATCAT
GACATCGATTACAAGGATGACGATGACAAGTAAGGATCCCTCCCCCCCCCCTAACGTTACTGGCCGAAGC
CGCTTGGAATAAGGCCGGTGTGCGTTTGTCTATATGTTATTTTCCACCATATTGCCGTCTTTTGGCAATG
TGAGGGCCCGGAAACCTGGCCCTGTCTTCTTGACGAGCATTCCTAGGGGTCTTTCCCCTCTCGCCAAAGG
AATGCAAGGTCTGTTGAATGTCGTGAAGGAAGCAGTTCCTCTGGAAGCTTCTTGAAGACAAACAACGTCT
GTAGCGACCCTTTGCAGGCAGCGGAACCCCCCACCTGGCGACAGGTGCCTCTGCGGCCAAAAGCCACGTG
TATAAGATACACCTGCAAAGGCGGCACAACCCCAGTGCCACGTTGTGAGTTGGATAGTTGTGGAAAGAGT
CAAATGGCTCTCCTCAAGCGTATTCAACAAGGGGCTGAAGGATGCCCAGAAGGTACCCCATTGTATGGGA
TCTGATCTGGGGCCTCGGTGCACATGCTTTACATGTGTTTAGTCGAGGTTAAAAAAACGTCTAGGCCCCC
CGAACCACGGGGACGTGGTTTTCCTTTGAAAAACACGATGATAAGGATCCACCGGAGCTTACCATGACCG
AGTACAAGCCCACGGTGCGCCTCGCCACCCGCGACGACGTCCCCAGGGCCGTACGCACCCTCGCCGCCGC
GTTCGCCGACTACCCCGCCACGCGCCACACCGTCGATCCGGACCGCCACATCGAGCGGGTCACCGAGCTG
CAAGAACTCTTCCTCACGCGCGTCGGGCTCGACATCGGCAAGGTGTGGGTCGCGGACGACGGCGCCGCGG
TGGCGGTCTGGACCACGCCGGAGAGCGTCGAAGCGGGGGCGGTGTTCGCCGAGATCGGCCCGCGCATGGC
CGAGTTGAGCGGTTCCCGGCTGGCCGCGCAGCAACAGATGGAAGGCCTCCTGGCGCCGCACCGGCCCAAG
GAGCCCGCGTGGTTCCTGGCCACCGTCGGCGTCTCGCCCGACCACCAGGGCAAGGGTCTGGGCAGCGCCG
TCGTGCTCCCCGGAGTGGAGGCGGCCGAGCGCGCCGGGGTGCCCGCCTTCCTGGAGACCTCCGCGCCCCG
CAACCTCCCCTTCTACGAGCGGCTCGGCTTCACCGTCACCGCCGACGTCGAGGTGCCCGAAGGACCGCGC
ACCTGGTGCATGACCCGCAAGCCCGGTGCCTGACGCCCATCGATAGATCCTAATCAACCTCTGGATTACA
AAATTTGTGAAAGATTGACTGGTATTCTTAACTATGTTGCTCCTTTTACGCTATGTGGATACGCTGCTTT
AATGCCTTTGTATCATGCTATTGCTTCCCGTATGGCTTTCATTTTCTCCTCCTTGTATAAATCCTGGTTG
CTGTCTCTTTATGAGGAGTTGTGGCCCGTTGTCAGGCAACGTGGCGTGGTGTGCACTGTGTTTGCTGACG
CAACCCCCACTGGTTGGGGCATTGCCACCACCTGTCAGCTCCTTTCCGGGACTTTCGCTTTCCCCCTCCC
TATTGCCACGGCGGAACTCATCGCCGCCTGCCTTGCCCGCTGCTGGACAGGGGCTCGGCTGTTGGGCACT
GACAATTCCGTGGTGTTGTCGGGGAAATCATCGTCCTTTCCTTGGCTGCTCGCCTGTGTTGCCACCTGGA
TTCTGCGCGGGACGTCCTTCTGCTACGTCCCTTCGGCCCTCAATCCAGCGGACCTTCCTTCCCGCGGCCT
GCTGCCGGCTCTGCGGCCTCTTCCGCGTCTTCGCCTTCGCCCTCAGACGAGTCGGATCTCCCTTTGGGCC
GCCTCCCCGCCTGAGATCCTTTAAGACCAATGACTTACAAGGCAGCTGTAGATCTTAGCCACTTTTTAAA
AGAAAAGGGGGGACTGGAAGGGCTAATTCACTCCCAACGAAGACAAGATCTGCTTTTTGCTTGTACTGGG
TCTCTCTGGTTAGACCAGATCTGAGCCTGGGAGCTCTCTGGCTAACTAGGGAACCCACTGCTTAAGCCTC
AATAAAGCTTGCCTTGAGTGCTTCAAGTAGTGTGTGCCCGTCTGTTGTGTGACTCTGGTAACTAGAGATC
CCTCAGACCCTTTTAGTCAGTGTGGAAAATCTCTAGCAGTAGTAGTTCATGTCATCTTATTATTCAGTAT
TTATAACTTGCAAAGAAATGAATATCAGAGAGTGAGAGGCCCGGGTTAATTAAGGAAAGGGCTAGATCAT
TCTTGAAGACGAAAGGGCCTCGTGATACGCCTATTTTTATAGGTTAATGTCATGATAATAATGGTTTCTT
AGACGTCAGGTGGCACTTTTCGGGGAAATGTGCGCGGAACCCCTATTTGTTTATTTTTCTAAATACATTC
AAATATGTATCCGCTCATGAGACAATAACCCTGATAAATGCTTCAATAATATTGAAAAAGGAAGAGTATG
AGTATTCAACATTTCCGTGTCGCCCTTATTCCCTTTTTTGCGGCATTTTGCCTTCCTGTTTTTGCTCACC
CAGAAACGCTGGTGAAAGTAAAAGATGCTGAAGATCAGTTGGGTGCACGAGTGGGTTACATCGAACTGGA
TCTCAACAGCGGTAAGATCCTTGAGAGTTTTCGCCCCGAAGAACGTTTTCCAATGATGAGCACTTTTAAA
GTTCTGCTATGTGGCGCGGTATTATCCCGTGTTGACGCCGGGCAAGAGCAACTCGGTCGCCGCATACACT
ATTCTCAGAATGACTTGGTTGAGTACTCACCAGTCACAGAAAAGCATCTTACGGATGGCATGACAGTAAG
AGAATTATGCAGTGCTGCCATAACCATGAGTGATAACACTGCGGCCAACTTACTTCTGACAACGATCGGA
GGACCGAAGGAGCTAACCGCTTTTTTGCACAACATGGGGGATCATGTAACTCGCCTTGATCGTTGGGAAC
CGGAGCTGAATGAAGCCATACCAAACGACGAGCGTGACACCACGATGCCTGTAGCAATGGCAACAACGTT
GCGCAAACTATTAACTGGCGAACTACTTACTCTAGCTTCCCGGCAACAATTAATAGACTGGATGGAGGCG
GATAAAGTTGCAGGACCACTTCTGCGCTCGGCCCTTCCGGCTGGCTGGTTTATTGCTGATAAATCTGGAG
CCGGTGAGCGTGGGTCTCGCGGTATCATTGCAGCACTGGGGCCAGATGGTAAGCCCTCCCGTATCGTAGT
TATCTACACGACGGGGAGTCAGGCAACTATGGATGAACGAAATAGACAGATCGCTGAGATAGGTGCCTCA
CTGATTAAGCATTGGTAACTGTCAGACCAAGTTTACTCATATATACTTTAGATTGATTTAAAACTTCATT
TTTAATTTAAAAGGATCTAGGTGAAGATCCTTTTTGATAATCTCATGACCAAAATCCCTTAACGTGAGTT
TTCGTTCCACTGAGCGTCAGACCCCGTAGAAAAGATCAAAGGATCTTCTTGAGATCCTTTTTTTCTGCGC
GTAATCTGCTGCTTGCAAACAAAAAAACCACCGCTACCAGCGGTGGTTTGTTTGCCGGATCAAGAGCTAC
CAACTCTTTTTCCGAAGGTAACTGGCTTCAGCAGAGCGCAGATACCAAATACTGTTCTTCTAGTGTAGCC
GTAGTTAGGCCACCACTTCAAGAACTCTGTAGCACCGCCTACATACCTCGCTCTGCTAATCCTGTTACCA
GTGGCTGCTGCCAGTGGCGATAAGTCGTGTCTTACCGGGTTGGACTCAAGACGATAGTTACCGGATAAGG
CGCAGCGGTCGGGCTGAACGGGGGGTTCGTGCACACAGCCCAGCTTGGAGCGAACGACCTACACCGAACT
GAGATACCTACAGCGTGAGCTATGAGAAAGCGCCACGCTTCCCGAAGGGAGAAAGGCGGACAGGTATCCG
GTAAGCGGCAGGGTCGGAACAGGAGAGCGCACGAGGGAGCTTCCAGGGGGAAACGCCTGGTATCTTTATA
GTCCTGTCGGGTTTCGCCACCTCTGACTTGAGCGTCGATTTTTGTGATGCTCGTCAGGGGGGCGGAGCCT
ATGGAAAAACGCCAGCAACGCGGCCTTTTTACGGTTCCTGGCCTTTTGCTGGCCTTTTGCTCACATGTTC
TTTCCTGCGTTATCCCCTGATTCTGTGGATAACCGTATTACCGCCTTTGAGTGAGCTGATACCGCTCGCC
GCAGCCGAACGACCGAGCGCAGCGAGTCAGTGAGCGAGGAAGCGGAAGAGCGCCCAATACGCAAACCGCC
TCTCCCCGCGCGTTGGCCGATTCATTAATGCAGCAAGCTCATGGCTGACTAATTTTTTTTATTTATGCAG
AGGCCGAGGCCGCCTCGGCCTCTGAGCTATTCCAGAAGTAGTGAGGAGGCTTTTTTGGAGGCCTAGGCTT
TTGCAAAAAGCTCCCCGTGGCACGACAGGTTTCCCGACTGGAAAGCGGGCAGTGAGCGCAACGCAATTAA
TGTGAGTTAGCTCACTCATTAGGCACCCCAGGCTTTACACTTTATGCTTCCGGCTCGTATGTTGTGTGGA
ATTGTGAGCGGATAACAATTTCACACAGGAAACAGCTATGACATGATTACGAATTTCACAAATAAAGCAT
TTTTTTCACTGCATTCTAGTTGTGGTTTGTCCAAACTCATCAATGTATCTTATCATGTCTGGATCAACTG
GATAACTCAAGCTAACCAAAATCATCCCAAACTTCCCACCCCATACCCTATTACCACTGCCAATTACCTG
TGGTTTCATTTACTCTAAACCTGTGATTCCTCTGAATTATTTTCATTTTAAAGAAATTGTATTTGTTAAA
TATGTACTACAAACTTAGTAGT
